Addgene plasmid #170789: pET-15b(+) Toxoplasma gondii (delta prenylation motif)
Purpose: Expresses pET-15b(+) Toxoplasma gondii (delta prenylation motif)
Depositing lab: Kalle Gehring. Depositing organization: McGill University.
Backbone
  Vector backbone: pET-15B
  Backbone manufacturer: Novagen Inc., Madison, WI
  Backbone size w/o insert (bp): 5708
  Total vector size (bp): 6888
  Modifications to backbone: NA
  Vector type: Bacterial Expression
Growth in bacteria
  Bacterial resistance: Ampicillin, 100 μg/mL
  Growth temperature: 37°C
  Growth strain: DH5alpha
  Copy number: High Copy
Gene/Insert
  Gene/Insert name: Toxoplasma gondii PRL (alt name: Protein tyrosine phosphatase)
  Species: Toxoplasma gondii
  Insert size (bp): 1197
  Mutation: Deleted nucleotides coding for 4 C-terminal amino acids
  Promoter: AmpR, lacI
  Tag / fusion protein: N-terminal His-tag (N terminal on backbone)
  Cloning method: Restriction Enzyme; 5′ cloning site NdeI (not destroyed); 3′ cloning site BamHI (not destroyed)
  Sequencing primers: 5′ pET-15b Fwd; 3′ pGEX Rev
Terms and licenses: Academic/Nonprofit Terms; Industry Terms: Not Available to Industry
How to cite: pET-15b(+) Toxoplasma gondii (delta prenylation motif) was a gift from Kalle Gehring (Addgene plasmid # 170789 ; http://n2t.net/addgene:170789 ; RRID:Addgene_170789)
