[The description below was written by a language model from this plasmid's Addgene catalogue record and the feature table of its GenBank file.]
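Description:
pET-15b(+) Toxoplasma gondii (delta prenylation motif) is a bacterial expression plasmid of 6,888 bp built on the Novagen pET-15b backbone. It is used to produce a Toxoplasma gondii PRL-family protein tyrosine phosphatase in E. coli. The plasmid replicates from a ColE1/pBR322-type origin and is selected with ampicillin through the bla (AmpR) gene and its own promoter. The catalogue lists it as high copy, but the feature table also shows the pBR322 bom region and the rop gene, whose product normally restrains copy number. A residual tet promoter from the pBR322 lineage is also annotated.

The roughly 1.2 kb PRL coding sequence was cloned between the NdeI and BamHI sites, both of which are retained. This places it in frame behind the vector-encoded N-terminal 6xHis tag and thrombin cleavage site, so the tag can be used for metal-affinity purification and then removed by proteolysis. The insert itself is not annotated in the feature table, but it falls in the interval between the thrombin site and the T7 terminator. The catalogue's promoter field names only the AmpR and lacI promoters. The annotated map shows that the insert is transcribed from a T7 promoter with an adjacent lac operator, followed by the T7 gene 10 ribosome binding site. The plasmid-borne lacI gene supplies repressor, so expression requires a host providing T7 RNA polymerase and is induced with IPTG.

The nucleotides encoding the four C-terminal amino acids have been deleted, which removes the prenylation motif that would normally direct lipid modification. The record's reference title suggests the construct was made for work on PRL phosphatase evolution, but no specific downstream application is stated.
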