LOCUS       Exported 6888 bp ds-DNA circular SYN 13-MAY-2021
DEFINITION  Expresses pET-15b(+) Toxoplasma gondii (delta prenylation motif).
ACCESSION   .
VERSION     .
KEYWORDS    pET-15b(+) Toxoplasma gondii (delta prenylation motif)
SOURCE      synthetic DNA construct
  ORGANISM  synthetic DNA construct
REFERENCE   1 (bases 1 to 6888)
  TITLE     Evolution of PRL
  JOURNAL   Unpublished
REFERENCE   2 (bases 1 to 6888)
  AUTHORS   .
  TITLE     Direct Submission
  JOURNAL   Exported May 13, 2021 from SnapGene Server 1.1.58
            http://www.snapgene.com
FEATURES             Location/Qualifiers
     source          1..6888
                     /organism="synthetic DNA construct"
                     /mol_type="other DNA"
     primer_bind     complement(18..36)
                     /label=pBRforEco
                     /note="pBR322 vectors, upsteam of EcoRI site, forward
                     primer"
     promoter        104..208
                     /gene="bla"
                     /label=AmpR promoter
     CDS             209..1069
                     /codon_start=1
                     /gene="bla"
                     /product="beta-lactamase"
                     /label=AmpR
                     /note="confers resistance to ampicillin, carbenicillin, and
                     related antibiotics"
                     /translation="MSIQHFRVALIPFFAAFCLPVFAHPETLVKVKDAEDQLGARVGYI
                     ELDLNSGKILESFRPEERFPMMSTFKVLLCGAVLSRVDAGQEQLGRRIHYSQNDLVEYS
                     PVTEKHLTDGMTVRELCSAAITMSDNTAANLLLTTIGGPKELTAFLHNMGDHVTRLDRW
                     EPELNEAIPNDERDTTMPAAMATTLRKLLTGELLTLASRQQLIDWMEADKVAGPLLRSA
                     LPAGWFIADKSGAGERGSRGIIAALGPDGKPSRIVVIYTTGSQATMDERNRQIAEIGAS
                     LIKHW"
     primer_bind     complement(427..446)
                     /label=Amp-R
                     /note="Ampicillin resistance gene, reverse primer"
     rep_origin      1240..1828
                     /direction=RIGHT
                     /label=ori
                     /note="high-copy-number ColE1/pMB1/pBR322/pUC origin of
                     replication"
     primer_bind     1729..1748
                     /label=pBR322ori-F
                     /note="pBR322 origin, forward primer"
     primer_bind     1982..1999
                     /label=L4440
                     /note="L4440 vector, forward primer"
     misc_feature    2014..2156
                     /label=bom
                     /note="basis of mobility region from pBR322"
     primer_bind     complement(2082..2101)
                     /label=pRS-marker
                     /note="pRS vectors, use to sequence yeast selectable
                     marker"
     primer_bind     2242..2264
                     /label=pGEX 3'
                     /note="pGEX vectors, reverse primer"
     CDS             complement(2258..2449)
                     /codon_start=1
                     /gene="rop"
                     /product="Rop protein, which maintains plasmids at low copy
                     number"
                     /label=rop
                     /translation="MTKQEKTALNMARFIRSQTLTLLEKLNELDADEQADICESLHDHA
                     DELYRSCLARFGDDGENL"
     CDS             complement(3761..4843)
                     /codon_start=1
                     /gene="lacI"
                     /product="lac repressor"
                     /label=lacI
                     /note="The lac repressor binds to the lac operator to
                     inhibit transcription in E. coli. This inhibition can be
                     relieved by adding lactose or
                     isopropyl-beta-D-thiogalactopyranoside (IPTG)."
                     /translation="MKPVTLYDVAEYAGVSYQTVSRVVNQASHVSAKTREKVEAAMAEL
                     NYIPNRVAQQLAGKQSLLIGVATSSLALHAPSQIVAAIKSRADQLGASVVVSMVERSGV
                     EACKAAVHNLLAQRVSGLIINYPLDDQDAIAVEAACTNVPALFLDVSDQTPINSIIFSH
                     EDGTRLGVEHLVALGHQQIALLAGPLSSVSARLRLAGWHKYLTRNQIQPIAEREGDWSA
                     MSGFQQTMQMLNEGIVPTAMLVANDQMALGAMRAITESGLRVGADISVVGYDDTEDSSC
                     YIPPLTTIKQDFRLLGQTSVDRLLQLSQGQAVKGNQLLPVSLVKRKTTLAPNTQTASPR
                     ALADSLMQLARQVSRLESGQ"
     primer_bind     4805..4824
                     /label=LacI-R
                     /note="LacI, reverse primer"
     promoter        complement(4844..4921)
                     /gene="lacI"
                     /label=lacI promoter
     primer_bind     5127..5146
                     /label=pBRrevBam
                     /note="pBR322 vectors, tet region, downstream of BamHI,
                     reverse primer"
     primer_bind     5230..5249
                     /label=T7
                     /note="T7 promoter, forward primer"
     promoter        5230..5248
                     /label=T7 promoter
                     /note="promoter for bacteriophage T7 RNA polymerase"
     protein_bind    5249..5273
                     /label=lac operator
                     /bound_moiety="lac repressor encoded by lacI"
                     /note="The lac repressor binds to the lac operator to
                     inhibit transcription in E. coli. This inhibition can be
                     relieved by adding lactose or
                     isopropyl-beta-D-thiogalactopyranoside (IPTG)."
     RBS             5288..5310
                     /note="efficient ribosome binding site from bacteriophage
                     T7 gene 10 (Olins and Rangwala, 1989)"
     CDS             5329..5346
                     /codon_start=1
                     /product="6xHis affinity tag"
                     /label=6xHis
                     /translation="HHHHHH"
     CDS             5356..5373
                     /codon_start=1
                     /product="thrombin recognition and cleavage site"
                     /label=thrombin site
                     /translation="LVPRGS"
     primer_bind     complement(6615..6633)
                     /label=T7 Term
                     /note="T7 terminator, reverse primer"
     terminator      6629..6676
                     /label=T7 terminator
                     /note="transcription terminator for bacteriophage T7 RNA
                     polymerase"
     promoter        complement(6851..6879)
                     /label=tet promoter
                     /note="E. coli promoter for tetracycline efflux protein
                     gene"
ORIGIN
        1 ttcttgaaga cgaaagggcc tcgtgatacg cctattttta taggttaatg tcatgataat
       61 aatggtttct tagacgtcag gtggcacttt tcggggaaat gtgcgcggaa cccctatttg
      121 tttatttttc taaatacatt caaatatgta tccgctcatg agacaataac cctgataaat
      181 gcttcaataa tattgaaaaa ggaagagtat gagtattcaa catttccgtg tcgcccttat
      241 tccctttttt gcggcatttt gccttcctgt ttttgctcac ccagaaacgc tggtgaaagt
      301 aaaagatgct gaagatcagt tgggtgcacg agtgggttac atcgaactgg atctcaacag
      361 cggtaagatc cttgagagtt ttcgccccga agaacgtttt ccaatgatga gcacttttaa
      421 agttctgcta tgtggcgcgg tattatcccg tgttgacgcc gggcaagagc aactcggtcg
      481 ccgcatacac tattctcaga atgacttggt tgagtactca ccagtcacag aaaagcatct
      541 tacggatggc atgacagtaa gagaattatg cagtgctgcc ataaccatga gtgataacac
      601 tgcggccaac ttacttctga caacgatcgg aggaccgaag gagctaaccg cttttttgca
      661 caacatgggg gatcatgtaa ctcgccttga tcgttgggaa ccggagctga atgaagccat
      721 accaaacgac gagcgtgaca ccacgatgcc tgcagcaatg gcaacaacgt tgcgcaaact
      781 attaactggc gaactactta ctctagcttc ccggcaacaa ttaatagact ggatggaggc
      841 ggataaagtt gcaggaccac ttctgcgctc ggcccttccg gctggctggt ttattgctga
      901 taaatctgga gccggtgagc gtgggtctcg cggtatcatt gcagcactgg ggccagatgg
      961 taagccctcc cgtatcgtag ttatctacac gacggggagt caggcaacta tggatgaacg
     1021 aaatagacag atcgctgaga taggtgcctc actgattaag cattggtaac tgtcagacca
     1081 agtttactca tatatacttt agattgattt aaaacttcat ttttaattta aaaggatcta
     1141 ggtgaagatc ctttttgata atctcatgac caaaatccct taacgtgagt tttcgttcca
     1201 ctgagcgtca gaccccgtag aaaagatcaa aggatcttct tgagatcctt tttttctgcg
     1261 cgtaatctgc tgcttgcaaa caaaaaaacc accgctacca gcggtggttt gtttgccgga
     1321 tcaagagcta ccaactcttt ttccgaaggt aactggcttc agcagagcgc agataccaaa
     1381 tactgtcctt ctagtgtagc cgtagttagg ccaccacttc aagaactctg tagcaccgcc
     1441 tacatacctc gctctgctaa tcctgttacc agtggctgct gccagtggcg ataagtcgtg
     1501 tcttaccggg ttggactcaa gacgatagtt accggataag gcgcagcggt cgggctgaac
     1561 ggggggttcg tgcacacagc ccagcttgga gcgaacgacc tacaccgaac tgagatacct
     1621 acagcgtgag ctatgagaaa gcgccacgct tcccgaaggg agaaaggcgg acaggtatcc
     1681 ggtaagcggc agggtcggaa caggagagcg cacgagggag cttccagggg gaaacgcctg
     1741 gtatctttat agtcctgtcg ggtttcgcca cctctgactt gagcgtcgat ttttgtgatg
     1801 ctcgtcaggg gggcggagcc tatggaaaaa cgccagcaac gcggcctttt tacggttcct
     1861 ggccttttgc tggccttttg ctcacatgtt ctttcctgcg ttatcccctg attctgtgga
     1921 taaccgtatt accgcctttg agtgagctga taccgctcgc cgcagccgaa cgaccgagcg
     1981 cagcgagtca gtgagcgagg aagcggaaga gcgcctgatg cggtattttc tccttacgca
     2041 tctgtgcggt atttcacacc gcatatatgg tgcactctca gtacaatctg ctctgatgcc
     2101 gcatagttaa gccagtatac actccgctat cgctacgtga ctgggtcatg gctgcgcccc
     2161 gacacccgcc aacacccgct gacgcgccct gacgggcttg tctgctcccg gcatccgctt
     2221 acagacaagc tgtgaccgtc tccgggagct gcatgtgtca gaggttttca ccgtcatcac
     2281 cgaaacgcgc gaggcagctg cggtaaagct catcagcgtg gtcgtgaagc gattcacaga
     2341 tgtctgcctg ttcatccgcg tccagctcgt tgagtttctc cagaagcgtt aatgtctggc
     2401 ttctgataaa gcgggccatg ttaagggcgg ttttttcctg tttggtcact gatgcctccg
     2461 tgtaaggggg atttctgttc atgggggtaa tgataccgat gaaacgagag aggatgctca
     2521 cgatacgggt tactgatgat gaacatgccc ggttactgga acgttgtgag ggtaaacaac
     2581 tggcggtatg gatgcggcgg gaccagagaa aaatcactca gggtcaatgc cagcgcttcg
     2641 ttaatacaga tgtaggtgtt ccacagggta gccagcagca tcctgcgatg cagatccgga
     2701 acataatggt gcagggcgct gacttccgcg tttccagact ttacgaaaca cggaaaccga
     2761 agaccattca tgttgttgct caggtcgcag acgttttgca gcagcagtcg cttcacgttc
     2821 gctcgcgtat cggtgattca ttctgctaac cagtaaggca accccgccag cctagccggg
     2881 tcctcaacga caggagcacg atcatgcgca cccgtggcca ggacccaacg ctgcccgaga
     2941 tgcgccgcgt gcggctgctg gagatggcgg acgcgatgga tatgttctgc caagggttgg
     3001 tttgcgcatt cacagttctc cgcaagaatt gattggctcc aattcttgga gtggtgaatc
     3061 cgttagcgag gtgccgccgg cttccattca ggtcgaggtg gcccggctcc atgcaccgcg
     3121 acgcaacgcg gggaggcaga caaggtatag ggcggcgcct acaatccatg ccaacccgtt
     3181 ccatgtgctc gccgaggcgg cataaatcgc cgtgacgatc agcggtccag tgatcgaagt
     3241 taggctggta agagccgcga gcgatccttg aagctgtccc tgatggtcgt catctacctg
     3301 cctggacagc atggcctgca acgcgggcat cccgatgccg ccggaagcga gaagaatcat
     3361 aatggggaag gccatccagc ctcgcgtcgc gaacgccagc aagacgtagc ccagcgcgtc
     3421 ggccgccatg ccggcgataa tggcctgctt ctcgccgaaa cgtttggtgg cgggaccagt
     3481 gacgaaggct tgagcgaggg cgtgcaagat tccgaatacc gcaagcgaca ggccgatcat
     3541 cgtcgcgctc cagcgaaagc ggtcctcgcc gaaaatgacc cagagcgctg ccggcacctg
     3601 tcctacgagt tgcatgataa agaagacagt cataagtgcg gcgacgatag tcatgccccg
     3661 cgcccaccgg aaggagctga ctgggttgaa ggctctcaag ggcatcggtc gagatcccgg
     3721 tgcctaatga gtgagctaac ttacattaat tgcgttgcgc tcactgcccg ctttccagtc
     3781 gggaaacctg tcgtgccagc tgcattaatg aatcggccaa cgcgcgggga gaggcggttt
     3841 gcgtattggg cgccagggtg gtttttcttt tcaccagtga gacgggcaac agctgattgc
     3901 ccttcaccgc ctggccctga gagagttgca gcaagcggtc cacgctggtt tgccccagca
     3961 ggcgaaaatc ctgtttgatg gtggttaacg gcgggatata acatgagctg tcttcggtat
     4021 cgtcgtatcc cactaccgag atatccgcac caacgcgcag cccggactcg gtaatggcgc
     4081 gcattgcgcc cagcgccatc tgatcgttgg caaccagcat cgcagtggga acgatgccct
     4141 cattcagcat ttgcatggtt tgttgaaaac cggacatggc actccagtcg ccttcccgtt
     4201 ccgctatcgg ctgaatttga ttgcgagtga gatatttatg ccagccagcc agacgcagac
     4261 gcgccgagac agaacttaat gggcccgcta acagcgcgat ttgctggtga cccaatgcga
     4321 ccagatgctc cacgcccagt cgcgtaccgt cttcatggga gaaaataata ctgttgatgg
     4381 gtgtctggtc agagacatca agaaataacg ccggaacatt agtgcaggca gcttccacag
     4441 caatggcatc ctggtcatcc agcggatagt taatgatcag cccactgacg cgttgcgcga
     4501 gaagattgtg caccgccgct ttacaggctt cgacgccgct tcgttctacc atcgacacca
     4561 ccacgctggc acccagttga tcggcgcgag atttaatcgc cgcgacaatt tgcgacggcg
     4621 cgtgcagggc cagactggag gtggcaacgc caatcagcaa cgactgtttg cccgccagtt
     4681 gttgtgccac gcggttggga atgtaattca gctccgccat cgccgcttcc actttttccc
     4741 gcgttttcgc agaaacgtgg ctggcctggt tcaccacgcg ggaaacggtc tgataagaga
     4801 caccggcata ctctgcgaca tcgtataacg ttactggttt cacattcacc accctgaatt
     4861 gactctcttc cgggcgctat catgccatac cgcgaaaggt tttgcgccat tcgatggtgt
     4921 ccgggatctc gacgctctcc cttatgcgac tcctgcatta ggaagcagcc cagtagtagg
     4981 ttgaggccgt tgagcaccgc cgccgcaagg aatggtgcat gcaaggagat ggcgcccaac
     5041 agtcccccgg ccacggggcc tgccaccata cccacgccga aacaagcgct catgagcccg
     5101 aagtggcgag cccgatcttc cccatcggtg atgtcggcga tataggcgcc agcaaccgca
     5161 cctgtggcgc cggtgatgcc ggccacgatg cgtccggcgt agaggatcga gatctcgatc
     5221 ccgcgaaatt aatacgactc actatagggg aattgtgagc ggataacaat tcccctctag
     5281 aaataatttt gtttaacttt aagaaggaga tataccatgg gcagcagcca tcatcatcat
     5341 catcacagca gcggcctggt gccgcgcggc agccatatga acgaagctag ttcttgcctg
     5401 tctccggaag aaccgcgtag ctgcgataac cgtgaagaag gtactacccg tgaactgcgt
     5461 tctggttccc acatgggtaa aggtaaactg ggtcactctc cgaccacctc tcatagcgaa
     5521 ctgactcgtg aaggttctag cgttgactgc ggtcgtcgtg gtggtaacga agaaaaaact
     5581 gaagaaaaac gttctgaaaa agcaggtgca gaacgtgaat gtgaacgtaa aacccagcgt
     5641 ccgcgtttcg acggtgacgg ttcttcgctg tccccgcgta gcaacgcttc tcgtggttcc
     5701 gcttgctcta cccgttcctg tgaatcccac gaaaaagtag gtcgtaccct gtctggtgat
     5761 tccaccggtc gtgacggcgt gtgctccgta tcttctgcac gtcagccgag cctgcgtcgt
     5821 aaatctgcag ctgaagaagt tggtcgtgaa gttaaagttg acggtaaagc tctggatagc
     5881 cagatcgaac tcgttcgtac caaaaaccgt ggtaaatctg aaggtgcacg cctgggtcgt
     5941 ggtgctggtt ccgcgtgcgc ggtttctgtt tctccgctgg gcaccgcgcg ccacgtgccg
     6001 tctggtcgtc agccgtcgga acgtcgtcag tctgcaaaac cgctgaccaa actgtcctct
     6061 agctcctctt ctcacaacaa aactactatg gttccgactg ttatgaacac cccgacccgt
     6121 atcgaagcag gtcgccagaa attcctgatc ttcgacgcgc cgtcccagga aaacctgccg
     6181 gcatacattg aagaaatgcg cgcgtacgaa gtaaccgatc tggttcgtac ctgtgaacgt
     6241 acctacgacg acaaaaccgt tctggcgtct ggcatccgtc cgcacgaact gatttttccg
     6301 gacggcgaag cgccgccgga tgacgtgatc gatgaatggc tgaccctgtg taacgcggtt
     6361 tctcagcagc gtggtgcgat cgctatccac tgcgtggcgg gtctgggccg tgcgccggtg
     6421 ctggttgcga tcgcactgat cgaaaaaggc atggacccga tggacgcgat catgttcatt
     6481 cgtgaacgtc gtaaaggcgc tattaaccgt cgtcagctgc agttcctgaa aggctacaaa
     6541 cgtcgttcta actataaaaa ataaggatcc ggctgctaac aaagcccgaa aggaagctga
     6601 gttggctgct gccaccgctg agcaataact agcataaccc cttggggcct ctaaacgggt
     6661 cttgaggggt tttttgctga aaggaggaac tatatccgga tatcccgcaa gaggcccggc
     6721 agtaccggca taaccaagcc tatgcctaca gcatccaggg tgacggtgcc gaggatgacg
     6781 atgagcgcat tgttagattt catacacggt gcctgactgc gttagcaatt taactgtgat
     6841 aaactaccgc attaaagctt atcgatgata agctgtcaaa catgagaa
//
